>Addgene plasmid #184670 | pH2B-miRFP670nano3 | addgene full sequence | sequence record 367578 | Addgene NGS Result
CGTTACATAACTTACGGTAAATGGCCCGCCTGGCTGACCGCCCAACGACCCCCGCCCATTGACGTCAATA
ATGACGTATGTTCCCATAGTAACGCCAATAGGGACTTTCCATTGACGTCAATGGGTGGAGTATTTACGGT
AAACTGCCCACTTGGCAGTACATCAAGTGTATCATATGCCAAGTACGCCCCCTATTGACGTCAATGACGG
TAAATGGCCCGCCTGGCATTATGCCCAGTACATGACCTTATGGGACTTTCCTACTTGGCAGTACATCTAC
GTATTAGTCATCGCTATTACCATGGTGATGCGGTTTTGGCAGTACATCAATGGGCGTGGATAGCGGTTTG
ACTCACGGGGATTTCCAAGTCTCCACCCCATTGACGTCAATGGGAGTTTGTTTTGGCACCAAAATCAACG
GGACTTTCCAAAATGTCGTAACAACTCCGCCCCATTGACGCAAATGGGCGGTAGGCGTGTACGGTGGGAG
GTCTATATAAGCAGAGCTGGTTTAGTGAACCGTCAGATCCGCTAGCGCTACCGGACTCAGATCTCGAGCT
CAAGCTTCGAATTCTGCAGTCGACGGTACCGCCACCATGCCAGAGCCAGCGAAGTCTGCTCCCGCCCCGA
AAAAGGGCTCCAAGAAGGCGGTGACTAAGGCGCAGAAGAAAGGCGGCAAGAAGCGCAAGCGCAGCCGCAA
GGAGAGCTATTCCATCTATGTGTACAAGGTTCTGAAGCAGGTCCACCCTGACACCGGCATTTCGTCCAAG
GCCATGGGCATCATGAATTCGTTTGTGAACGACATTTTCGAGCGCATCGCAGGTGAGGCTTCCCGCCTGG
CGCATTACAACAAGCGCTCGACCATCACCTCCAGGGAGATCCAGACGGCCGTGCGCCTGCTGCTGCCTGG
GGAGTTGGCCAAGCACGCCGTGTCCGAGGGTACTAAGGCCATCACCAAGTACACCAGCGCTAAGGATCCA
CCGGTAACGGCAAACCTGGACAAGATGCTGAACACCACCGTGACCGAGGTGCGCAAGTTCCTGCAAGCGG
ACAGAGTGTGCGTGTTCAAGTTCGAGGAAGATTACTCCGGCACCGTCTCGCACGAAGCCGTGGACGACAG
ATGGATTAGCATCCTGAAGACCCAGGTGCAGGACAGATACTTCATGGAAACCAGAGGCGAGGAATACGTC
CACGGCAGATACCAGGCCATCGCCGACATCTACACAGCCAATCTGGTCGAGTGCTACAGAGACCTGCTGA
TCGAGTTTCAGGTGCGGGCCATTCTGGCTGTCCCCATCCTGCAAGGCAAGAAGCTGTGGGGCCTGCTGGT
GGCCCACCAACTGGCCGGCCCTCGGGAGTGGCAGACCTGGGAAATCGACTTCCTGAAACAGCAAGCCGTG
GTGATGGGCATCGCCATCCAGCAGAGCTAGCTGAATTCTGCAGATATCCAGCACAGTGGCGGCCGCGACT
CTAGATCATAATCAGCCATACCACATTTGTAGAGGTTTTACTTGCTTTAAAAAACCTCCCACACCTCCCC
CTGAACCTGAAACATAAAATGAATGCAATTGTTGTTGTTAACTTGTTTATTGCAGCTTATAATGGTTACA
AATAAAGCAATAGCATCACAAATTTCACAAATAAAGCATTTTTTTCACTGCATTCTAGTTGTGGTTTGTC
CAAACTCATCAATGTATCTTAAGGCGTAAATTGTAAGCGTTAATATTTTGTTAAAATTCGCGTTAAATTT
TTGTTAAATCAGCTCATTTTTTAACCAATAGGCCGAAATCGGCAAAATCCCTTATAAATCAAAAGAATAG
ACCGAGATAGGGT
[37 nt withheld, positions 1834-1870]
AAAGAACGTGGACTCCAACGTCAAAGG
[49 nt withheld, positions 1898-1946]
T
[91 nt withheld, positions 1948-2038]
G
[124 nt withheld, positions 2040-2163]
CAGGTGGCACTTTTCGGGGAAATGTGCGCGGAACCCCTATTTGTTTATTTTTCTAAATACATTCAAATAT
GTATCCGCTCATGAGACAATAACCCTGATAAATGCTTCAATAATATTGAAAAAGGAAGAGTCCTGAGGCG
GAAAGAACCAGCTGTGGAATGTGTGTCAGTTAGGGTGTGGAAAGTCCCCAGGCTCCCCAGCAGGCAGAAG
TATGCAAAGCATGCATCTCAATTAGTCAGCAACCAGGTGTGGAAAGTCCCCAGGCTCCCCAGCAGGCAGA
AGTATGCAAAGCATGCATCTCAATTAGTCAGCAACCATAGTCCCGCCCCTAACTCCGCCCATCCCGCCCC
TAACTCCGCCCAGTTCCGCCCATTCTCCGCCCCATGGCTGACTAATTTTTTTTATTTATGCAGAGGCCGA
GGCCGCCTCGGCCTCTGAGCTATTCCAGAAGTAGTGAGGAGGCTTTTTTGGAGGCCTAGGCTTTTGCAAA
GATCGATCAAGAGACAGGATGAGGATCGTTTCGCATGATTGAACAAGATGGATTGCACGCAGGTTCTCCG
GCCGCTTGGGTGGAGAGGCTATTCGGCTATGACTGGGCACAACAGACAATCGGCTGCTCTGATGCCGCCG
TGTTCCGGCTGTCAGCGCAGGGGCGCCCGGTTCTTTTTGTCAAGACCGACCTGTCCGGTGCCCTGAATGA
ACTGCAAGACGAGGCAGCGCGGCTATCGTGGCTGGCCACGACGGGCGTTCCTTGCGCAGCTGTGCTCGAC
GTTGTCACTGAAGCGGGAAGGGACTGGCTGCTATTGGGCGAAGTGCCGGGGCAGGATCTCCTGTCATCTC
ACCTTGCTCCTGCCGAGAAAGTATCCATCATGGCTGATGCAATGCGGCGGCTGCATACGCTTGATCCGGC
TACCTGCCCATTCGACCACCAAGCGAAACATCGCATCGAGCGAGCACGTACTCGGATGGAAGCCGGTCTT
GTCGATCAGGATGATCTGGACGAAGAGCATCAGGGGCTCGCGCCAGCCGAACTGTTCGCCAGGCTCAAGG
CGAGCATGCCCGACGGCGAGGATCTCGTCGTGACCCATGGCGATGCCTGCTTGCCGAATATCATGGTGGA
AAATGGCCGCTTTTCTGGATTCATCGACTGTGGCCGGCTGGGTGTGGCGGACCGCTATCAGGACATAGCG
TTGGCTACCCGTGATATTGCTGAAGAGCTTGGCGGCGAATGGGCTGACCGCTTCCTCGTGCTTTACGGTA
TCGCCGCTCCCGATTCGCAGCGCATCGCCTTCTATCGCCTTCTTGACGAGTTCTTCTGAGCGGGACTCTG
GGGTTCGAAATGACCGACCAAGCGACGCCCAACCTGCCATCACGAGATTTCGATTCCACCGCCGCCTTCT
ATGAAAGGTTGGGCTTCGGAATCGTTTTCCGGGACGCCGGCTGGATGATCCTCCAGCGCGGGGATCTCAT
GCTGGAGTTCTTCGCCCACCCTAGGGGGAGGCTAACTGAAACACGGAAGGAGACAATACCGGAAGGAACC
CGCGCTATGACGGCAATAAAAAGACAGAATAAAACGCACGGTGTTGGGTCGTTTGTTCATAAACGCGGGG
TTCGGTCCCAGGGCTGGCACTCTGTCGATACCCCACCGAGACCCCATTGGGGCCAATACGCCCGCGTTTC
TTCCTTTTCCCCACCCCACCCCCCAAGTTCGGGTGAAGGCCCAGGGCTCGCAGCCAACGTCGGGGCGGCA
GGCCCTGCCATAGCCTCAGGTTACTCATATATACTTTAGATTGATTTAAAACTTCATTTTTAATTTAAAA
GGATCTAGGTGAAGATCCTTTTTGATAATCTCATGACCAAAATCCCTTAACGTGAGTTTTCGTTCCACTG
AGCGTCAGACCCCGTAGAAAAGATCAAAGGATCTTCTTGAGATCCTTTTTTTCTGCGCGTAATCTGCTGC
TTGCAAACAAAAAAACCACCGCTACCAGCGGTGGTTTGTTTGCCGGATCAAGAGCTACCAACTCTTTTTC
CGAAGGTAACTGGCTTCAGCAGAGCGCAGATACCAAATACTGTTCTTCTAGTGTAGCCGTAGTTAGGCCA
CCACTTCAAGAACTCTGTAGCACCGCCTACATACCTCGCTCTGCTAATCCTGTTACCAGTGGCTGCTGCC
AGTGGCGATAAGTCGTGTCTTACCGGGTTGGACTCAAGACGATAGTTACCGGATAAGGCGCAGCGGTCGG
GCTGAACGGGGGGTTCGTGCACACAGCCCAGCTTGGAGCGAACGACCTACACCGAACTGAGATACCTACA
GCGTGAGCTATGAGAAAGCGCCACGCTTCCCGAAGGGAGAAAGGCGGACAGGTATCCGGTAAGCGGCAGG
GTCGGAACAGGAGAGCGCACGAGGGAGCTTCCAGGGGGAAACGCCTGGTATCTTTATAGTCCTGTCGGGT
TTCGCCACCTCTGACTTGAGCGTCGATTTTTGTGATGCTCGTCAGGGGGGCGGAGCCTATGGAAAAACGC
CAGCAACGCGGCCTTTTTACGGTTCCTGGCCTTTTGCTGGCCTTTTGCTCACATGTTCTTTCCTGCGTTA
TCCCCTGATTCTGTGGATAACCGTATTACCGCCATGCATTAGTTATTAATAGTAATCAATTACGGGGTCA
TTAGTTCATAGCCCATATATGGAGTTCCG
Features (pLannotate 1.2.2; 16 found; start..end, strand, type, name):
      1..304     +  enhancer       CMV enhancer: human cytomegalovirus immediate early enhancer
    305..508     +  promoter       CMV promoter: human cytomegalovirus (CMV) immediate early promoter
    531..592     +  misc_feature   MCS (fragment): multiple cloning site
    597..974     +  CDS            H2B: human histone H2B; HIST1H2BJ
    990..1427    +  CDS            miRFP670nano: miRFP670nano is a basic (constitutively fluorescent) near ir fluorescent protein published in 2019, derived from Nostoc punctiforme. It has very low acid sensitivity. It requires the cofactor biliverdin for fluorescence.
   1474..1557    +  CDS            large T antigen (fragment): large T antigen from SV40 (simian virus 40)
   1580..1701    +  polyA_signal   SV40 poly(A) signal: SV40 polyadenylation signal
   1735..2163    -  rep_origin     f1 ori (sequence partly withheld): f1 bacteriophage origin of replication; arrow indicates direction of (+) strand synthesis
   2190..2294    +  promoter       AmpR promoter: bla
   2296..2653    +  promoter       SV40 promoter: SV40 enhancer and early promoter
   2688..3482    +  CDS            NeoR/KanR: aminoglycoside phosphotransferase from Tn5; aph(3')-II (or nptII); confers resistance to neomycin, kanamycin, and G418 (Geneticin®)
   3503..3655    +  CDS            ble (fragment): BLE_KLEPN - Experimental evidence at protein level: Swiss-Prot protein existence level 1. Binding protein with a strong affinity to the bleomycin family of antibiotics. Binds to CL990; an antimitotic-antibiotic compound. From Klebsiella pneumoniae.
   3714..3761    +  polyA_signal   HSV TK poly(A) signal: herpes simplex virus thymidine kinase polyadenylation signal (Cole and Stacy, 1985)
   3852..3868    -  polyA_signal   bGH poly(A) signal (fragment): bovine growth hormone polyadenylation signal
   4090..4678    +  rep_origin     ori: high-copy-number ColE1/pMB1/pBR322/pUC origin of replication
   4793..4852    +  enhancer       CMV enhancer (fragment): human cytomegalovirus immediate early enhancer
