[The description below was written by a language model from this plasmid's Addgene catalogue record and pLannotate feature annotations shown in this document.]
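Description:
pH2B-miRFP670nano3 is a mammalian expression plasmid built on the Clontech pN1 backbone, a 4,852 nt high-copy vector that expresses human histone H2B fused at its C terminus to the near-infrared fluorescent protein miRFP670nano3. The fusion open reading frame (recorded as an 831 bp insert cloned between KpnI and NotI sites, both retained) sits downstream of the human cytomegalovirus immediate-early enhancer and promoter and is followed by an SV40 polyadenylation signal. The feature table shows the H2B coding sequence (HIST1H2BJ) separated by a short linker from the fluorescent protein. The automated annotation labels the latter as miRFP670nano, the parental single-domain protein derived from a Nostoc punctiforme cyanobacteriochrome, whereas the catalogue entry identifies it as the improved nano3 variant. Proteins of this family require biliverdin as a chromophore to fluoresce.

Propagation in E. coli relies on a pUC-type ColE1 origin, and an f1 origin is also present. A single NeoR/KanR gene (Tn5 aminoglycoside phosphotransferase) serves both hosts: a bacterial bla promoter drives it for kanamycin selection, while the adjacent SV40 enhancer/early promoter and an HSV TK polyadenylation signal allow G418 selection of stably transfected mammalian cells. The small large T antigen, ble and bGH poly(A) fragments flagged by the annotation appear to be backbone remnants or partial matches rather than functional elements.

Because H2B is incorporated into nucleosomes, the fusion marks chromatin and nuclei, so the plasmid serves as a near-infrared nuclear label for live-cell or fixed-cell imaging, leaving visible-spectrum channels free for other probes.
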