Addgene plasmid #184670: pH2B-miRFP670nano3
Purpose: Histone 2B labelled with near-infrared fluorescent protein miRFP670nano3
Depositing lab: Vladislav Verkhusha. Publication: Single-domain near-infrared protein provides a scaffold for antigen-dependent fluorescent nanobodies. Oliinyk OS, Baloban M, Clark CL, Carey E, Pletnev S, Nimmerjahn A, Verkhusha VV. Nat Methods. 2022 May 23. pii: 10.1038/s41592-022-01467-6. doi: 10.1038/s41592-022-01467-6. PubMed 35606446.
Backbone
  Vector backbone: pN1
  Backbone manufacturer: Clontech
  Vector type: Mammalian Expression
  Selectable markers: Neomycin (select with G418)
Growth in bacteria
  Bacterial resistance: Kanamycin, 50 μg/mL
  Growth temperature: 37°C
  Growth strain: DH5alpha
  Copy number: High Copy
Gene/Insert
  Gene/Insert name: H2B-miRFP670nano3
  Species: H. sapiens (human), Synthetic
  Insert size (bp): 831
  Promoter: CMV
  Tag / fusion protein: miRFP670nano3 (C terminal on insert)
  Cloning method: Restriction Enzyme; 5′ cloning site KpnI (not destroyed); 3′ cloning site NotI (not destroyed)
  Sequencing primers: 5′ CMV Forward; 3′ SV40pA-R
Terms and licenses: Academic/Nonprofit Terms; Industry Terms: Not Available to Industry
How to cite: pH2B-miRFP670nano3 was a gift from Vladislav Verkhusha (Addgene plasmid # 184670 ; http://n2t.net/addgene:184670 ; RRID:Addgene_184670)
