>Addgene plasmid #184670 | pH2B-miRFP670nano3 | depositor partial sequence | sequence record 365345 | pH2B-miRFP670nano3 sequence 875 bps
GAATTCTGCAGTCGACGGTACCGCCACCATGCCAGAGCCAGCGAAGTCTGCTCCCGCCCCGAAAAAGGGC
TCCAAGAAGGCGGTGACTAAGGCGCAGAAGAAAGGCGGCAAGAAGCGCAAGCGCAGCCGCAAGGAGAGCT
ATTCCATCTATGTGTACAAGGTTCTGAAGCAGGTCCACCCTGACACCGGCATTTCGTCCAAGGCCATGGG
CATCATGAATTCGTTTGTGAACGACATTTTCGAGCGCATCGCAGGTGAGGCTTCCCGCCTGGCGCATTAC
AACAAGCGCTCGACCATCACCTCCAGGGAGATCCAGACGGCCGTGCGCCTGCTGCTGCCTGGGGAGTTGG
CCAAGCACGCCGTGTCCGAGGGTACTAAGGCCATCACCAAGTACACCAGCGCTAAGGATCCACCGGTAAT
GGCAAACCTGGACAAGATGCTGAACACCACCGTGACCGAGGTGCGCAAGTTCCTGCAAGCGGACAGAGTG
TGCGTGTTCAAGTTCGAGGAAGATTACTCCGGCACCGTCTCGCACGAAGCCGTGGACGACAGATGGATTA
GCATCCTGAAGACCCAGGTGCAGGACAGATACTTCATGGAAACCAGAGGCGAGGAATACGTCCACGGCAG
ATACCAGGCCATCGCCGACATCTACACAGCCAATCTGGTCGAGTGCTACAGAGACCTGCTGATCGAGTTT
CAGGTGCGGGCCATTCTGGCTGTCCCCATCCTGCAAGGCAAGAAGCTGTGGGGCCTGCTGGTGGCCCACC
AACTGGCCGGCCCTCGGGAGTGGCAGACCTGGGAAATCGACTTCCTGAAACAGCAAGCCGTGGTGATGGG
CATCGCCATCCAGCAGAGCTAGCTGAATTCTGCAG
